>Addgene plasmid #70410 | R777-E126 Hs.MAPK1-nostop | depositor full sequence | sequence record 125859 | Full Sequence
TTAACGCTAGCATGGATGTTTTCCCAGTCACGACGTTGTAAAACGACGGCCAGTCTTAAAATTCGAGCTC
GGTCCGAGGATCCGAAATAATGATTTTATTTTGACTGATAGTGACCTGTTCGTTGCAACAAATTGATAAG
CAATGCTTTTTTATAATGCCAACTTTGTACAAAAAAGTTGGCACCATGGCGGCGGCGGCGGCGGCGGGCG
CGGGCCCGGAGATGGTCCGCGGGCAGGTGTTCGACGTGGGGCCGCGCTACACCAACCTCTCGTACATCGG
CGAGGGCGCCTACGGCATGGTGTGCTCTGCTTATGATAATGTCAACAAAGTTCGAGTAGCTATCAAGAAA
ATCAGCCCCTTTGAGCACCAGACCTACTGCCAGAGAACCCTGAGGGAGATAAAAATCTTACTGCGCTTCA
GACATGAGAACATCATTGGAATCAATGACATTATTCGAGCACCAACCATCGAGCAAATGAAAGATGTATA
TATAGTACAGGACCTCATGGAAACAGATCTTTACAAGCTCTTGAAGACACAACACCTCAGCAATGACCAT
ATCTGCTATTTTCTCTACCAGATCCTCAGAGGGTTAAAATATATCCATTCAGCTAACGTTCTGCACCGTG
ACCTCAAGCCTTCCAACCTGCTGCTCAACACCACCTGTGATCTCAAGATCTGTGACTTTGGCCTGGCCCG
TGTTGCAGATCCAGACCATGATCACACAGGGTTCCTGACAGAATATGTGGCCACACGTTGGTACAGGGCT
CCAGAAATTATGTTGAATTCCAAGGGCTACACCAAGTCCATTGATATTTGGTCTGTAGGCTGCATTCTGG
CAGAAATGCTTTCTAACAGGCCCATCTTTCCAGGGAAGCATTATCTTGACCAGCTGAACCACATTTTGGG
TATTCTTGGATCCCCATCACAAGAAGACCTGAATTGTATAATAAATTTAAAAGCTAGGAACTATTTGCTT
TCTCTTCCACACAAAAATAAGGTGCCATGGAACAGGCTGTTCCCAAATGCTGACTCCAAAGCTCTGGACT
TATTGGACAAAATGTTGACATTCAACCCACACAAGAGGATTGAAGTAGAACAGGCTCTGGCCCACCCATA
TCTGGAGCAGTATTACGACCCGAGTGACGAGCCCATCGCCGAAGCACCATTCAAGTTCGACATGGAATTG
GATGACTTGCCTAAGGAAAAGCTCAAAGAACTAATTTTTGAAGAGACTGCTAGATTCCAGCCAGGATACA
GATCTTCAACTTTCTTGTACAAAGTTGGCATTATAGGAAAGCATTGCTTATCAATTTGTTGCAACGAACA
GGTCACTATCAGTCAAAATAAAATCATTATTTGCATGCAAGCTTAGATCCTCTAGACCAGCCAGGACAGA
AATGCCTCGACTTCGCTGCTACCCAAGGTTGCCGGGTGACGCACACCGTGGAAACGGATGAAGGCACGAA
CCCAGTGGACATAAGCCTGTTCGGTTCGTAAGCTGTAATGCAAGTAGCGTATGCGCTCACGCAACTGGTC
CAGAACCTTGACCGAACGCAGCGGTGGTAACGGCGCAGTGGCGGTTTTCATGGCTTGTTATGACTGTTTT
TTTGGGGTACAGTCTATGCCTCGGGCATCCAAGCAGCAAGCGCGTTACGCCGTGGGTCGATGTTTGATGT
TATGGAGCAGCAACGATGTTACGCAGCAGGGCAGTCGCCCTAAAACAAAGTTAAACATTATGAGGGAAGC
GGTGATCGCCGAAGTATCGACTCAACTATCAGAGGTAGTTGGCGTCATCGAGCGCCATCTCGAACCGACG
TTGCTGGCCGTACATTTGTACGGCTCCGCAGTGGATGGCGGCCTGAAGCCACACAGTGATATTGATTTGC
TGGTTACGGTGACCGTAAGGCTTGATGAAACAACGCGGCGAGCTTTGATCAACGACCTTTTGGAAACTTC
GGCTTCCCCTGGAGAGAGCGAGATTCTCCGCGCTGTAGAAGTCACCATTGTTGTGCACGACGACATCATT
CCGTGGCGTTATCCAGCTAAGCGCGAACTGCAATTTGGAGAATGGCAGCGCAATGACATTCTTGCAGGTA
TCTTCGAGCCAGCCACGATCGACATTGATCTGGCTATCTTGCTGACAAAAGCAAGAGAACATAGCGTTGC
CTTGGTAGGTCCAGCGGCGGAGGAACTCTTTGATCCGGTTCCTGAACAGGATCTATTTGAGGCGCTAAAT
GAAACCTTAACGCTATGGAACTCGCCGCCCGACTGGGCTGGCGATGAGCGAAATGTAGTGCTTACGTTGT
CCCGCATTTGGTACAGCGCAGTAACCGGCAAAATCGCGCCGAAGGATGTCGCTGCCGACTGGGCAATGGA
GCGCCTGCCGGCCCAGTATCAGCCCGTCATACTTGAAGCTAGACAGGCTTATCTTGGACAAGAAGAAGAT
CGCTTGGCCTCGCGCGCAGATCAGTTGGAAGAATTTGTCCACTACGTGAAAGGCGAGATCACCAAGGTAG
TCGGCAAATAACCCTCGAGCCACCCATGACCAAAATCCCTTAACGTGAGTTACGCGTCGTTCCACTGAGC
GTCAGACCCCGTAGAAAAGATCAAAGGATCTTCTTGAGATCCTTTTTTTCTGCGCGTAATCTGCTGCTTG
CAAACAAAAAAACCACCGCTACCAGCGGTGGTTTGTTTGCCGGATCAAGAGCTACCAACTCTTTTTCCGA
AGGTAACTGGCTTCAGCAGAGCGCAGATACCAAATACTGTCCTTCTAGTGTAGCCGTAGTTAGGCCACCA
CTTCAAGAACTCTGTAGCACCGCCTACATACCTCGCTCTGCTAATCCTGTTACCAGTGGCTGCTGCCAGT
GGCGATAAGTCGTGTCTTACCGGGTTGGACTCAAGACGATAGTTACCGGATAAGGCGCAGCGGTCGGGCT
GAACGGGGGGTTCGTGCACACAGCCCAGCTTGGAGCGAACGACCTACACCGAACTGAGATACCTACAGCG
TGAGCATTGAGAAAGCGCCACGCTTCCCGAAGGGAGAAAGGCGGACAGGTATCCGGTAAGCGGCAGGGTC
GGAACAGGAGAGCGCACGAGGGAGCTTCCAGGGGGAAACGCCTGGTATCTTTATAGTCCTGTCGGGTTTC
GCCACCTCTGACTTGAGCGTCGATTTTTGTGATGCTCGTCAGGGGGGCGGAGCCTATGGAAAAACGCCAG
CAACGCGGCCTTTTTACGGTTCCTGGCCTTTTGCTGGCCTTTTGCTCACATGTTCTTTCCTGCGTTATCC
CCTGATTCTGTGGATAACCGTATTACCGCCTTTGAGTGAGCTGATACCGCTCGCCGCAGCCGAACGACCG
AGCGCAGCGAGTCAGTGAGCGAGGAAGCGGAAGAGCGCCCAATACGCAAACCGCCTCTCCCCGCGCGTTG
GCCGATTCATTAATGCAGCTGGCACGACAGGTTTCCCGACTGGAAAGCGGGCAGTGAGCGCAACGCAATT
AATACGCGTACCGCTAGCCAGGAAGAGTTTGTAGAAACGCAAAAAGGCCATCCGTCAGGATGGCCTTCTG
CTTAGTTTGATGCCTGGCAGTTTATGGCGGGCGTCCTGCCCGCCACCCTCCGGGCCGTTGCTTCACAACG
TTCAAATCCGCTCCCGGCGGATTTGTCCTACTCAGGAGAGCGTTCACCGACAAACAACAGATAAAACGAA
AGGCCCAGTCTTCCGACTGAGCCTTTCGTTTTATTTGATGCCTGGCAGTTCCCTACTCTCGCG
Features (pLannotate 1.2.2; 11 found; start..end, strand, type, name):
     18..54      -  CDS            lacZα (fragment): LacZα fragment of β-galactosidase; lacZ fragment
     85..180     +  protein_bind   attL3: mutant version of attL; recombination site for the Gateway® LR reaction LR Clonase™
    186..1265    +  CDS            MAPK1: MK01_HUMAN - Also known as ERK2, PRKM1, PRKM2. Experimental evidence at protein level: Swiss-Prot protein existence level 1. Acts as a transcriptional repressor. Binds to a [GC]AAA[GC] consensus sequence. Repress the expression of interferon gamma-induced genes. Seems to bind to the promoter of CCL5, DMP1, IFIH1, IFITM1, IRF7, IRF9, LAMP3, OAS1, OAS2, OAS3 and STAT1. Transcriptional activity is independent of kinase activity. From Homo sapiens (Human).
   1270..1363    -  protein_bind   attL2 (fragment): mutant version of attL; recombination site for the Gateway® LR reaction LR Clonase™
   1478..1501    +  promoter       Pc promoter (fragment): intI1 (promoter lies within the coding sequence); class 1 integron promoter
   1677..1733    +  CDS            GmR (fragment): gentamycin acetyltransferase; aacC1; confers resistance to gentamycin
   1740..2531    +  CDS            SmR: aminoglycoside adenylyltransferase (Murphy, 1985); aadA; confers resistance to spectinomycin and streptomycin
   2624..3212    +  rep_origin     ori: high-copy-number ColE1/pMB1/pBR322/pUC origin of replication
   3395..3487    +  CDS            lacI (fragment): lac repressor; lacI; The lac repressor binds to the lac operator to inhibit transcription in E. coli. This inhibition can be relieved by adding lactose or isopropyl-β-D-thiogalactopyranoside (IPTG).
   3542..3569    -  terminator     rrnB T2 terminator: transcription terminator T2 from the E. coli rrnB gene
   3701..3744    +  terminator     rrnB T1 terminator: Escherichia coli rrnB; transcription terminator T1 from the E. coli rrnB gene
