[The description below was written by a language model from this plasmid's Addgene catalogue record and pLannotate feature annotations shown in this document.]
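Description:
R777-E126 Hs.MAPK1-nostop is a Gateway entry clone built on the pDonor-255 backbone and carrying the human MAPK1 open reading frame (ERK2, p42 MAPK; reference transcript NM_002745.4). The complete plasmid is 3,773 nt, made up of a 2,693 bp backbone and a 1,080 bp insert. It is propagated in E. coli from a high-copy ColE1/pUC-type origin. Selection is with spectinomycin, conferred by an aadA (SmR) aminoglycoside adenylyltransferase gene. Upstream of that marker the annotation detects fragments of a class 1 integron Pc promoter and of a gentamicin acetyltransferase gene, which look like remnants of the integron-derived resistance cassette. Short lacZα and lacI fragments are also backbone leftovers rather than functional genes. The rrnB T1 and T2 terminators lie in the backbone upstream of the cloning site, where they would typically shield the insert from read-through transcription.

The MAPK1 coding sequence sits between two attL recombination sites, which the automated annotation labels as attL3 on the 5′ side and a partial attL2 on the 3′ side. These sites allow LR Clonase-mediated transfer of the ORF into attR-containing destination vectors. The entry clone has no annotated promoter positioned to drive MAPK1, so expression depends on the destination vector chosen. The ORF lacks its stop codon, so translation can continue through the downstream att site into a C-terminal tag, reporter or other fusion partner supplied by the destination vector. The clone is therefore a shuttle reagent for building C-terminally fused ERK2 expression constructs for whatever host system the chosen destination vector supports.
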