Addgene plasmid #70410: R777-E126 Hs.MAPK1-nostop
Purpose: Gateway ORF clone of human MAPK1 [NM_002745.4] without stop codon (for C-terminal fusions)
Depositing lab: Dominic Esposito. Depositing organization: National Cancer Institute (NCI).
Backbone
  Vector backbone: pDonor-255
  Backbone size w/o insert (bp): 2693
  Vector type: Gateway Entry Clone
Growth in bacteria
  Bacterial resistance: Spectinomycin, 50 μg/mL
  Growth temperature: 37°C
  Growth strain: DH10B
  Copy number: High Copy
Gene/Insert
  Gene/Insert name: MAPK1 (alt name: NM_002745.4)
  Species: H. sapiens (human)
  Insert size (bp): 1080
  Entrez Gene: MAPK1 (a.k.a. ERK, ERK-2, ERK2, ERT1, MAPK2, NS13, P42MAPK, PRKM1, PRKM2, p38, p40, p41, p41mapk, p42-MAPK)
  Cloning method: Gateway Cloning
  Sequencing primers: 5′ M13F 23-mer (5'-CCCAGTCACGACGTTGTAAAACG); 3′ attLR 23-mer (5'-TAACATCAGAGATTTTGAGACAC)
Terms and licenses: Academic/Nonprofit Terms; Industry Terms: Not Available to Industry
How to cite: R777-E126 Hs.MAPK1-nostop was a gift from Dominic Esposito (Addgene plasmid # 70410 ; http://n2t.net/addgene:70410 ; RRID:Addgene_70410)
