>Addgene plasmid #70410 | R777-E126 Hs.MAPK1-nostop | addgene partial sequence | sequence record 132409 | pCR8_R1 5'-cgaaccgaacaggcttatgt-3'
GGTGTGCGTCACCCGGCAACCTTGGGTAGCAGCGAAGTCGAGGCATTTCTGTCCTGGCTGGTCTAGAGGA
TCTAAGCTTGCATGCAAATAATGATTTTATTTTGACTGATAGTGACCTGTTCGTTGCAACAAATTGATAA
GCAATGCTTTCCTATAATGCCAACTTTGTACAAGAAAGTTGAAGATCTGTATCCTGGCTGGAATCTAGCA
GTCTCTTCAAAAATTAGTTCTTTGAGCTTTTCCTTAGGCAAGTCATCCAATTCCATGTCGAACTTGAATG
GTGCTTCGGCGATGGGCTCGTCACTCGGGTCGTAATACTGCTCCAGATATGGGTGGGCCAGAGCCTGTTC
TACTTCAATCCTCTTGTGTGGGTTGAATGTCAACATTTTGTCCAATAAGTCCAGAGCTTTGGAGTCAGCA
TTTGGGAACAGCCTGTTCCATGGCACCTTATTTTTGTGTGGAAGAGAAAGCAAATAGTTCCTAGCTTTTA
AATTTATTATACAATTCAGGTCTTCTTGTGATGGGGATCCAAGAATACCCAAAATGTGGTTCAGCTGGTC
AAGATAATGCTTCCCTGGAAAGATGGGCCTGTTAGAAAGCATTTCTGCCAGAATGCAGCCTACAGACCAA
ATATCAATGGACTTGGTGTAGCCCTTGGAATTCAACATAATTTCTGGAGCCCTGTACCAACGTGTGGCCA
CATATTCTGTCAGGAACCCTGTGTGATCATGGTCTGGATCTGCAACACGGGCCAGGCCAAAGTCACAGAT
CTTGAGATCACAGGTGGTGTTGAGCAGCAGGTTGGAAGGCTTGAGGTCACGGTGCAGAACGTTAGCTGAA
TGGATATATTTTAACCCTCTGAGGATCTGGTAGAGAAAATAGCAGATATGGTCATTGCTGAGGTGTTGTG
TCTTCAAGAGCTTGTAAAGATCTGTTTCCATGAGGTCCTGTACTATATATACATC
